>Addgene plasmid #180449 | pTCF48 HLA-A*11:01 | addgene full sequence | sequence record 355113 | Addgene NGS Result
AGATCTCGATCCCGCGAAATTAATACGACTCACTATAGGGGAATTGTGAGCGGATAACAATTCCCCTCTA
GAAATAATTTTGTTTAACTTTAAGAAGGAGATATACATATGGCTAGC
[825 nt withheld, positions 118-942]
CTGTCTTCCCAGCCCGGATCCCTGCATCATATTCTGGATGCACAGAAAATGGTGTGGAATCATCGTTAAA
AGCTTGCGGCCGCACTCGAGCACCACCACCACCACCACTGAGATCCGGCTGCTAACAAAGCCCGAAAGGA
AGCTGAGTTGGCTGCTGCCACCGCTGAGCAATAACTAGCATAACCCCTTGGGGCCTCTAAACGGGTCTTG
AGGGGTTTTTTGCTGAAAGGAGGAACTATATCCGGATTGGCGAATGGG
[124 nt withheld, positions 1201-1324]
C
[91 nt withheld, positions 1326-1416]
A
[49 nt withheld, positions 1418-1466]
CCTTTGACGTTGGAGTCCACGTTCTTT
[37 nt withheld, positions 1494-1530]
ACCCTATCTCGGTCTATTCTTTTGATTTATAAGGGATTTTGCCGATTTCGGCCTATTGGTTAAAAAATGA
GCTGATTTAACAAAAATTTAACGCGAATTTTAACAAAATATTAACGCTTACAATTTAGGTGGCACTTTTC
GGGGAAATGTGCGCGGAACCCCTATTTGTTTATTTTTCTAAATACATTCAAATATGTATCCGCTCATGAA
TTAATTCTTAGAAAAACTCATCGAGCATCAAATGAAACTGCAATTTATTCATATCAGGATTATCAATACC
ATATTTTTGAAAAAGCCGTTTCTGTAATGAAGGAGAAAACTCACCGAGGCAGTTCCATAGGATGGCAAGA
TCCTGGTATCGGTCTGCGATTCCGACTCGTCCAACATCAATACAACCTATTAATTTCCCCTCGTCAAAAA
TAAGGTTATCAAGTGAGAAATCACCATGAGTGACGACTGAATCCGGTGAGAATGGCAAAAGTTTATGCAT
TTCTTTCCAGACTTGTTCAACAGGCCAGCCATTACGCTCGTCATCAAAATCACTCGCATCAACCAAACCG
TTATTCATTCGTGATTGCGCCTGAGCGAGACGAAATACGCGATCGCTGTTAAAAGGACAATTACAAACAG
GAATCGAATGCAACCGGCGCAGGAACACTGCCAGCGCATCAACAATATTTTCACCTGAATCAGGATATTC
TTCTAATACCTGGAATGCTGTTTTCCCGGGGATCGCAGTGGTGAGTAACCATGCATCATCAGGAGTACGG
ATAAAATGCTTGATGGTCGGAAGAGGCATAAATTCCGTCAGCCAGTTTAGTCTGACCATCTCATCTGTAA
CATCATTGGCAACGCTACCTTTGCCATGTTTCAGAAACAACTCTGGCGCATCGGGCTTCCCATACAATCG
ATAGATTGTCGCACCTGATTGCCCGACATTATCGCGAGCCCATTTATACCCATATAAATCAGCATCCATG
TTGGAATTTAATCGCGGCCTAGAGCAAGACGTTTCCCGTTGAATATGGCTCATAACACCCCTTGTATTAC
TGTTTATGTAAGCAGACAGTTTTATTGTTCATGACCAAAATCCCTTAACGTGAGTTTTCGTTCCACTGAG
CGTCAGACCCCGTAGAAAAGATCAAAGGATCTTCTTGAGATCCTTTTTTTCTGCGCGTAATCTGCTGCTT
GCAAACAAAAAAACCACCGCTACCAGCGGTGGTTTGTTTGCCGGATCAAGAGCTACCAACTCTTTTTCCG
AAGGTAACTGGCTTCAGCAGAGCGCAGATACCAAATACTGTCCTTCTAGTGTAGCCGTAGTTAGGCCACC
ACTTCAAGAACTCTGTAGCACCGCCTACATACCTCGCTCTGCTAATCCTGTTACCAGTGGCTGCTGCCAG
TGGCGATAAGTCGTGTCTTACCGGGTTGGACTCAAGACGATAGTTACCGGATAAGGCGCAGCGGTCGGGC
TGAACGGGGGGTTCGTGCACACAGCCCAGCTTGGAGCGAACGACCTACACCGAACTGAGATACCTACAGC
GTGAGCTATGAGAAAGCGCCACGCTTCCCGAAGGGAGAAAGGCGGACAGGTATCCGGTAAGCGGCAGGGT
CGGAACAGGAGAGCGCACGAGGGAGCTTCCAGGGGGAAACGCCTGGTATCTTTATAGTCCTGTCGGGTTT
CGCCACCTCTGACTTGAGCGTCGATTTTTGTGATGCTCGTCAGGGGGGCGGAGCCTATGGAAAAACGCCA
GCAACGCGGCCTTTTTACGGTTCCTGGCCTTTTGCTGGCCTTTTGCTCACATGTTCTTTCCTGCGTTATC
CCCTGATTCTGTGGATAACCGTATTACCGCCTTTGAGTGAGCTGATACCGCTCGCCGCAGCCGAACGACC
GAGCGCAGCGAGTCAGTGAGCGAGGAAGCGGAAGAGCGCCTGATGCGGTATTTTCTCCTTACGCATCTGT
GCGGTATTTCACACCGCAATGGTGCACTCTCAGTACAATCTGCTCTGATGCCGCATAGTTAAGCCAGTAT
ACACTCCGCTATCGCTACGTGACTGGGTCATGGCTGCGCCCCGACACCCGCCAACACCCGCTGACGCGCC
CTGACGGGCTTGTCTGCTCCCGGCATCCGCTTACAGACAAGCTGTGACCGTCTCCGGGAGCTGCATGTGT
CAGAGGTTTTCACCGTCATCACCGAAACGCGCGAGGCAGCTGCGGTAAAGCTCATCAGCGTGGTCGTGAA
GCGATTCACAGATGTCTGCCTGTTCATCCGCGTCCAGCTCGTTGAGTTTCTCCAGAAGCGTTAATGTCTG
GCTTCTGATAAAGCGGGCCATGTTAAGGGCGGTTTTTTCCTGTTTGGTCACTGATGCCTCCGTGTAAGGG
GGATTTCTGTTCATGGGGGTAATGATACCGATGAAACGAGAGAGGATGCTCACGATACGGGTTACTGATG
ATGAACATGCCCGGTTACTGGAACGTTGTGAGGGTAAACAACTGGCGGTATGGATGCGGCGGGACCAGAG
AAAAATCACTCAGGGTCAATGCCAGCGCTTCGTTAATACAGATGTAGGTGTTCCACAGGGTAGCCAGCAG
CATCCTGCGATGCAGATCCGGAACATAATGGTGCAGGGCGCTGACTTCCGCGTTTCCAGACTTTACGAAA
CACGGAAACCGAAGACCATTCATGTTGTTGCTCAGGTCGCAGACGTTTTGCAGCAGCAGTCGCTTCACGT
TCGCTCGCGTATCGGTGATTCATTCTGCTAACCAGTAAGGCAACCCCGCCAGCCTAGCCGGGTCCTCAAC
GACAGGAGCACGATCATGCGCACCCGTGGGGCCGCCATGCCGGCGATAATGGCCTGCTTCTCGCCGAAAC
GTTTGGTGGCGGGACCAGTGACGAAGGCTTGAGCGAGGGCGTGCAAGATTCCGAATACCGCAAGCGACAG
GCCGATCATCGTCGCGCTCCAGCGAAAGCGGTCCTCGCCGAAAATGACCCAGAGCGCTGCCGGCACCTGT
CCTACGAGTTGCATGATAAAGAAGACAGTCATAAGTGCGGCGACGATAGTCATGCCCCGCGCCCACCGGA
AGGAGCTGACTGGGTTGAAGGCTCTCAAGGGCATCGGTCGAGATCCCGGTGCCTAATGAGTGAGCTAACT
TACATTAATTGCGTTGCGCTCACTGCCCGCTTTCCAGTCGGGAAACCTGTCGTGCCAGCTGCATTAATGA
ATCGGCCAACGCGCGGGGAGAGGCGGTTTGCGTATTGGGCGCCAGGGTGGTTTTTCTTTTCACCAGTGAG
ACGGGCAACAGCTGATTGCCCTTCACCGCCTGGCCCTGAGAGAGTTGCAGCAAGCGGTCCACGCTGGTTT
GCCCCAGCAGGCGAAAATCCTGTTTGATGGTGGTTAACGGCGGGATATAACATGAGCTGTCTTCGGTATC
GTCGTATCCCACTACCGAGATATCCGCACCAACGCGCAGCCCGGACTCGGTAATGGCGCGCATTGCGCCC
AGCGCCATCTGATCGTTGGCAACCAGCATCGCAGTGGGAACGATGCCCTCATTCAGCATTTGCATGGTTT
GTTGAAAACCGGACATGGCACTCCAGTCGCCTTCCCGTTCCGCTATCGGCTGAATTTGATTGCGAGTGAG
ATATTTATGCCAGCCAGCCAGACGCAGACGCGCCGAGACAGAACTTAATGGGCCCGCTAACAGCGCGATT
TGCTGGTGACCCAATGCGACCAGATGCTCCACGCCCAGTCGCGTACCGTCTTCATGGGAGAAAATAATAC
TGTTGATGGGTGTCTGGTCAGAGACATCAAGAAATAACGCCGGAACATTAGTGCAGGCAGCTTCCACAGC
AATGGCATCCTGGTCATCCAGCGGATAGTTAATGATCAGCCCACTGACGCGTTGCGCGAGAAGATTGTGC
ACCGCCGCTTTACAGGCTTCGACGCCGCTTCGTTCTACCATCGACACCACCACGCTGGCACCCAGTTGAT
CGGCGCGAGATTTAATCGCCGCGACAATTTGCGACGGCGCGTGCAGGGCCAGACTGGAGGTGGCAACGCC
AATCAGCAACGACTGTTTGCCCGCCAGTTGTTGTGCCACGCGGTTGGGAATGTAATTCAGCTCCGCCATC
GCCGCTTCCACTTTTTCCCGCGTTTTCGCAGAAACGTGGCTGGCCTGGTTCACCACGCGGGAAACGGTCT
GATAAGAGACACCGGCATACTCTGCGACATCGTATAACGTTACTGGTTTCACATTCACCACCCTGAATTG
ACTCTCTTCCGGGCGCTATCATGCCATACCGCGAAAGGTTTTGCGCCATTCGATGGTGTCCGGGATCTCG
ACGCTCTCCCTTATGCGACTCCTGCATTAGGAAGCAGCCCAGTAGTAGGTTGAGGCCGTTGAGCACCGCC
GCCGCAAGGAATGGTGCATGCAAGGAGATGGCGCCCAACAGTCCCCCGGCCACGGGGCCTGCCACCATAC
CCACGCCGAAACAAGCGCTCATGAGCCCGAAGTGGCGAGCCCGATCTTCCCCATCGGTGATGTCGGCGAT
ATAGGCGCCAGCAACCGCACCTGTGGCGCCGGTGATGCCGGCCACGATGCGTCCGGCGTAGAGGATCG
Features (pLannotate 1.2.2; 19 found; start..end, strand, type, name):
     21..39      +  promoter       T7 promoter: promoter for bacteriophage T7 RNA polymerase
     40..64      +  protein_bind   lac operator: The lac repressor binds to the lac operator to inhibit transcription in E. coli. This inhibition can be relieved by adding lactose or isopropyl-β-D-thiogalactopyranoside (IPTG). lac repressor encoded by lacI
     79..101     +  RBS            RBS: efficient ribosome binding site from bacteriophage T7 gene 10 (Olins and Rangwala, 1989)
    115..957     +  CDS            HLA-A (fragment) (sequence partly withheld): HLAA_HUMAN - Also known as HLAA. Experimental evidence at protein level: Swiss-Prot protein existence level 1. Allele A*74:01: Presents immunodominant HIV-1 epitopes derived from gag-pol (GQMVHQAISPR, QIYPGIKVR) and rev (RQIHSISER), carrying an aliphatic residue at position 2 and Arg anchor residue at the C-terminus. May contribute to viral load control in chronic HIV-1 infection. From Homo sapiens (Human).
   1033..1050    +  CDS            9xHis (fragment): 9xHis affinity tag
   1060..1109    +  CDS            SET1 (fragment): solubility-enhancement tag derived from T7 phage gene 10B
   1117..1164    +  terminator     T7 terminator: transcription terminator for bacteriophage T7 RNA polymerase
   1201..1629    +  rep_origin     f1 ori (sequence partly withheld): f1 bacteriophage origin of replication; arrow indicates direction of (+) strand synthesis
   1682..1739    +  promoter       AmpR promoter (fragment): bla
   1748..2563    -  CDS            KanR: aminoglycoside phosphotransferase; aph(3')-Ia; confers resistance to kanamycin in bacteria or G418 (Geneticin®) in eukaryotes
   2685..3273    +  rep_origin     ori: high-copy-number ColE1/pMB1/pBR322/pUC origin of replication
   3459..3598    -  misc_feature   bom: basis of mobility region from pBR322
   3700..3891    -  CDS            rop: Rop protein, which maintains plasmids at low copy number; rop
   3908..4288    +  CDS            YPB1_ECOLX: Protein predicted: Swiss-Prot protein existence level 4. From Escherichia coli.
   4360..4651    -  CDS            TcR (fragment): tetracycline efflux protein; tet; confers resistance to tetracycline
   4666..4687    -  protein_bind   CAP binding site: CAP binding activates transcription in the presence of cAMP. E. coli catabolite activator protein
   4700..5782    -  CDS            lacI: lac repressor; lacI; The lac repressor binds to the lac operator to inhibit transcription in E. coli. This inhibition can be relieved by adding lactose or isopropyl-β-D-thiogalactopyranoside (IPTG).
   5783..5860    -  promoter       lacI promoter: lacI
   5868..6147    -  CDS            TcR (fragment): tetracycline efflux protein; tet; confers resistance to tetracycline
