>Addgene plasmid #180449 | pTCF48 HLA-A*11:01 | depositor full sequence | sequence record 357355 | pTCF48 HLA-A*11:01 sequence 6152 bps
AGATCTCGATCCCGCGAAATTAATACGACTCACTATAGGGGAATTGTGAGCGGATAACAATTCCCCTCTA
GAAATAATTTTGTTTAACTTTAAGAAGGAGATATACATATGGCTAGC
[825 nt withheld, positions 118-942]
CTGTCTTCCCAGCCCGGATCCCTGCATCATATTCTGGATGCACAGAAAATGGTGTGGAATCATCGTTAAA
AGCTTGCGGCCGCACTCGAGCACCACCACCACCACCACTGAGATCCGGCTGCTAACAAAGCCCGAAAGGA
AGCTGAGTTGGCTGCTGCCACCGCTGAGCAATAACTAGCATAACCCCTTGGGGCCTCTAAACGGGTCTTG
AGGGGTTTTTTGCTGAAAGGAGGAACTATATCCGGATTGGCGAATGGG
[124 nt withheld, positions 1201-1324]
C
[91 nt withheld, positions 1326-1416]
A
[49 nt withheld, positions 1418-1466]
CCTTTGACGTTGGAGTCCACGTTCTTT
[37 nt withheld, positions 1494-1530]
ACCCTATCTCGGTCTATTCTTTTGATTTATAAGGGATTTTGCCGATTTCGGCCTATTGGTTAAAAAATGA
GCTGATTTAACAAAAATTTAACGCGAATTTTAACAAAATATTAACGTTTACAATTTCAGGTGGCACTTTT
CGGGGAAATGTGCGCGGAACCCCTATTTGTTTATTTTTCTAAATACATTCAAATATGTATCCGCTCATGA
ATTAATTCTTAGAAAAACTCATCGAGCATCAAATGAAACTGCAATTTATTCATATCAGGATTATCAATAC
CATATTTTTGAAAAAGCCGTTTCTGTAATGAAGGAGAAAACTCACCGAGGCAGTTCCATAGGATGGCAAG
ATCCTGGTATCGGTCTGCGATTCCGACTCGTCCAACATCAATACAACCTATTAATTTCCCCTCGTCAAAA
ATAAGGTTATCAAGTGAGAAATCACCATGAGTGACGACTGAATCCGGTGAGAATGGCAAAAGTTTATGCA
TTTCTTTCCAGACTTGTTCAACAGGCCAGCCATTACGCTCGTCATCAAAATCACTCGCATCAACCAAACC
GTTATTCATTCGTGATTGCGCCTGAGCGAGACGAAATACGCGATCGCTGTTAAAAGGACAATTACAAACA
GGAATCGAATGCAACCGGCGCAGGAACACTGCCAGCGCATCAACAATATTTTCACCTGAATCAGGATATT
CTTCTAATACCTGGAATGCTGTTTTCCCGGGGATCGCAGTGGTGAGTAACCATGCATCATCAGGAGTACG
GATAAAATGCTTGATGGTCGGAAGAGGCATAAATTCCGTCAGCCAGTTTAGTCTGACCATCTCATCTGTA
ACATCATTGGCAACGCTACCTTTGCCATGTTTCAGAAACAACTCTGGCGCATCGGGCTTCCCATACAATC
GATAGATTGTCGCACCTGATTGCCCGACATTATCGCGAGCCCATTTATACCCATATAAATCAGCATCCAT
GTTGGAATTTAATCGCGGCCTAGAGCAAGACGTTTCCCGTTGAATATGGCTCATAACACCCCTTGTATTA
CTGTTTATGTAAGCAGACAGTTTTATTGTTCATGACCAAAATCCCTTAACGTGAGTTTTCGTTCCACTGA
GCGTCAGACCCCGTAGAAAAGATCAAAGGATCTTCTTGAGATCCTTTTTTTCTGCGCGTAATCTGCTGCT
TGCAAACAAAAAAACCACCGCTACCAGCGGTGGTTTGTTTGCCGGATCAAGAGCTACCAACTCTTTTTCC
GAAGGTAACTGGCTTCAGCAGAGCGCAGATACCAAATACTGTCCTTCTAGTGTAGCCGTAGTTAGGCCAC
CACTTCAAGAACTCTGTAGCACCGCCTACATACCTCGCTCTGCTAATCCTGTTACCAGTGGCTGCTGCCA
GTGGCGATAAGTCGTGTCTTACCGGGTTGGACTCAAGACGATAGTTACCGGATAAGGCGCAGCGGTCGGG
CTGAACGGGGGGTTCGTGCACACAGCCCAGCTTGGAGCGAACGACCTACACCGAACTGAGATACCTACAG
CGTGAGCTATGAGAAAGCGCCACGCTTCCCGAAGGGAGAAAGGCGGACAGGTATCCGGTAAGCGGCAGGG
TCGGAACAGGAGAGCGCACGAGGGAGCTTCCAGGGGGAAACGCCTGGTATCTTTATAGTCCTGTCGGGTT
TCGCCACCTCTGACTTGAGCGTCGATTTTTGTGATGCTCGTCAGGGGGGCGGAGCCTATGGAAAAACGCC
AGCAACGCGGCCTTTTTACGGTTCCTGGCCTTTTGCTGGCCTTTTGCTCACATGTTCTTTCCTGCGTTAT
CCCCTGATTCTGTGGATAACCGTATTACCGCCTTTGAGTGAGCTGATACCGCTCGCCGCAGCCGAACGAC
CGAGCGCAGCGAGTCAGTGAGCGAGGAAGCGGAAGAGCGCCTGATGCGGTATTTTCTCCTTACGCATCTG
TGCGGTATTTCACACCGCATATATGGTGCACTCTCAGTACAATCTGCTCTGATGCCGCATAGTTAAGCCA
GTATACACTCCGCTATCGCTACGTGACTGGGTCATGGCTGCGCCCCGACACCCGCCAACACCCGCTGACG
CGCCCTGACGGGCTTGTCTGCTCCCGGCATCCGCTTACAGACAAGCTGTGACCGTCTCCGGGAGCTGCAT
GTGTCAGAGGTTTTCACCGTCATCACCGAAACGCGCGAGGCAGCTGCGGTAAAGCTCATCAGCGTGGTCG
TGAAGCGATTCACAGATGTCTGCCTGTTCATCCGCGTCCAGCTCGTTGAGTTTCTCCAGAAGCGTTAATG
TCTGGCTTCTGATAAAGCGGGCCATGTTAAGGGCGGTTTTTTCCTGTTTGGTCACTGATGCCTCCGTGTA
AGGGGGATTTCTGTTCATGGGGGTAATGATACCGATGAAACGAGAGAGGATGCTCACGATACGGGTTACT
GATGATGAACATGCCCGGTTACTGGAACGTTGTGAGGGTAAACAACTGGCGGTATGGATGCGGCGGGACC
AGAGAAAAATCACTCAGGGTCAATGCCAGCGCTTCGTTAATACAGATGTAGGTGTTCCACAGGGTAGCCA
GCAGCATCCTGCGATGCAGATCCGGAACATAATGGTGCAGGGCGCTGACTTCCGCGTTTCCAGACTTTAC
GAAACACGGAAACCGAAGACCATTCATGTTGTTGCTCAGGTCGCAGACGTTTTGCAGCAGCAGTCGCTTC
ACGTTCGCTCGCGTATCGGTGATTCATTCTGCTAACCAGTAAGGCAACCCCGCCAGCCTAGCCGGGTCCT
CAACGACAGGAGCACGATCATGCGCACCCGTGGGGCCGCCATGCCGGCGATAATGGCCTGCTTCTCGCCG
AAACGTTTGGTGGCGGGACCAGTGACGAAGGCTTGAGCGAGGGCGTGCAAGATTCCGAATACCGCAAGCG
ACAGGCCGATCATCGTCGCGCTCCAGCGAAAGCGGTCCTCGCCGAAAATGACCCAGAGCGCTGCCGGCAC
CTGTCCTACGAGTTGCATGATAAAGAAGACAGTCATAAGTGCGGCGACGATAGTCATGCCCCGCGCCCAC
CGGAAGGAGCTGACTGGGTTGAAGGCTCTCAAGGGCATCGGTCGAGATCCCGGTGCCTAATGAGTGAGCT
AACTTACATTAATTGCGTTGCGCTCACTGCCCGCTTTCCAGTCGGGAAACCTGTCGTGCCAGCTGCATTA
ATGAATCGGCCAACGCGCGGGGAGAGGCGGTTTGCGTATTGGGCGCCAGGGTGGTTTTTCTTTTCACCAG
TGAGACGGGCAACAGCTGATTGCCCTTCACCGCCTGGCCCTGAGAGAGTTGCAGCAAGCGGTCCACGCTG
GTTTGCCCCAGCAGGCGAAAATCCTGTTTGATGGTGGTTAACGGCGGGATATAACATGAGCTGTCTTCGG
TATCGTCGTATCCCACTACCGAGATATCCGCACCAACGCGCAGCCCGGACTCGGTAATGGCGCGCATTGC
GCCCAGCGCCATCTGATCGTTGGCAACCAGCATCGCAGTGGGAACGATGCCCTCATTCAGCATTTGCATG
GTTTGTTGAAAACCGGACATGGCACTCCAGTCGCCTTCCCGTTCCGCTATCGGCTGAATTTGATTGCGAG
TGAGATATTTATGCCAGCCAGCCAGACGCAGACGCGCCGAGACAGAACTTAATGGGCCCGCTAACAGCGC
GATTTGCTGGTGACCCAATGCGACCAGATGCTCCACGCCCAGTCGCGTACCGTCTTCATGGGAGAAAATA
ATACTGTTGATGGGTGTCTGGTCAGAGACATCAAGAAATAACGCCGGAACATTAGTGCAGGCAGCTTCCA
CAGCAATGGCATCCTGGTCATCCAGCGGATAGTTAATGATCAGCCCACTGACGCGTTGCGCGAGAAGATT
GTGCACCGCCGCTTTACAGGCTTCGACGCCGCTTCGTTCTACCATCGACACCACCACGCTGGCACCCAGT
TGATCGGCGCGAGATTTAATCGCCGCGACAATTTGCGACGGCGCGTGCAGGGCCAGACTGGAGGTGGCAA
CGCCAATCAGCAACGACTGTTTGCCCGCCAGTTGTTGTGCCACGCGGTTGGGAATGTAATTCAGCTCCGC
CATCGCCGCTTCCACTTTTTCCCGCGTTTTCGCAGAAACGTGGCTGGCCTGGTTCACCACGCGGGAAACG
GTCTGATAAGAGACACCGGCATACTCTGCGACATCGTATAACGTTACTGGTTTCACATTCACCACCCTGA
ATTGACTCTCTTCCGGGCGCTATCATGCCATACCGCGAAAGGTTTTGCGCCATTCGATGGTGTCCGGGAT
CTCGACGCTCTCCCTTATGCGACTCCTGCATTAGGAAGCAGCCCAGTAGTAGGTTGAGGCCGTTGAGCAC
CGCCGCCGCAAGGAATGGTGCATGCAAGGAGATGGCGCCCAACAGTCCCCCGGCCACGGGGCCTGCCACC
ATACCCACGCCGAAACAAGCGCTCATGAGCCCGAAGTGGCGAGCCCGATCTTCCCCATCGGTGATGTCGG
CGATATAGGCGCCAGCAACCGCACCTGTGGCGCCGGTGATGCCGGCCACGATGCGTCCGGCGTAGAGGAT
CG
Features (pLannotate 1.2.2; 19 found; start..end, strand, type, name):
     21..39      +  promoter       T7 promoter: promoter for bacteriophage T7 RNA polymerase
     40..64      +  protein_bind   lac operator: The lac repressor binds to the lac operator to inhibit transcription in E. coli. This inhibition can be relieved by adding lactose or isopropyl-β-D-thiogalactopyranoside (IPTG). lac repressor encoded by lacI
     79..101     +  RBS            RBS: efficient ribosome binding site from bacteriophage T7 gene 10 (Olins and Rangwala, 1989)
    115..957     +  CDS            HLA-A (fragment) (sequence partly withheld): HLAA_HUMAN - Also known as HLAA. Experimental evidence at protein level: Swiss-Prot protein existence level 1. Allele A*74:01: Presents immunodominant HIV-1 epitopes derived from gag-pol (GQMVHQAISPR, QIYPGIKVR) and rev (RQIHSISER), carrying an aliphatic residue at position 2 and Arg anchor residue at the C-terminus. May contribute to viral load control in chronic HIV-1 infection. From Homo sapiens (Human).
   1033..1050    +  CDS            9xHis (fragment): 9xHis affinity tag
   1060..1109    +  CDS            SET1 (fragment): solubility-enhancement tag derived from T7 phage gene 10B
   1117..1164    +  terminator     T7 terminator: transcription terminator for bacteriophage T7 RNA polymerase
   1201..1656    +  rep_origin     f1 ori (sequence partly withheld): f1 bacteriophage origin of replication; arrow indicates direction of (+) strand synthesis
   1683..1740    +  promoter       AmpR promoter (fragment): bla
   1749..2564    -  CDS            KanR: aminoglycoside phosphotransferase; aph(3')-Ia; confers resistance to kanamycin in bacteria or G418 (Geneticin®) in eukaryotes
   2686..3274    +  rep_origin     ori: high-copy-number ColE1/pMB1/pBR322/pUC origin of replication
   3460..3602    -  misc_feature   bom: basis of mobility region from pBR322
   3704..3895    -  CDS            rop: Rop protein, which maintains plasmids at low copy number; rop
   3912..4292    +  CDS            YPB1_ECOLX: Protein predicted: Swiss-Prot protein existence level 4. From Escherichia coli.
   4364..4655    -  CDS            TcR (fragment): tetracycline efflux protein; tet; confers resistance to tetracycline
   4670..4691    -  protein_bind   CAP binding site: CAP binding activates transcription in the presence of cAMP. E. coli catabolite activator protein
   4704..5786    -  CDS            lacI: lac repressor; lacI; The lac repressor binds to the lac operator to inhibit transcription in E. coli. This inhibition can be relieved by adding lactose or isopropyl-β-D-thiogalactopyranoside (IPTG).
   5787..5864    -  promoter       lacI promoter: lacI
   5872..6151    -  CDS            TcR (fragment): tetracycline efflux protein; tet; confers resistance to tetracycline
