[The description below was written by a language model from this plasmid's Addgene catalogue record and pLannotate feature annotations shown in this document.]
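Description:
pTCF48 HLA-A*11:01 is a bacterial expression plasmid built on the Novagen pET24a+ backbone for producing a soluble form of the human MHC class I heavy chain HLA-A*11:01 in E. coli. It is selected with kanamycin through an aminoglycoside phosphotransferase (KanR) gene and replicates from a pBR322-type ColE1 origin. The adjacent rop gene and bom region are consistent with the low copy number recorded. An f1 origin is also present, and the short tetracycline-resistance fragments and partial AmpR promoter annotated in the backbone are remnants with no apparent selective role.

The insert sits downstream of a T7 promoter with a lac operator and the T7 gene 10 ribosome binding site, and is followed by a T7 terminator. A plasmid-borne lacI gene supplies repressor, so expression requires a host providing T7 RNA polymerase and is induced with IPTG; the depositor recommends a BL21(DE3) strain. The annotated HLA-A fragment of about 840 bp corresponds to the extracellular portion of the heavy chain. According to the record, the transmembrane domain has been replaced by a C-terminal enzymatic biotinylation site, the BSP41 tag. This tag is not annotated in the feature tables but would fall in the gap after the HLA-A fragment. The vector's His-tag sequence lies further downstream, and the record does not say whether it is translated as part of the product.

The record points to use of the protein for visualising antigen-specific T cells, where site-specific biotinylation allows MHC molecules to be assembled into multimeric staining reagents. The sequencing-derived and depositor sequence records differ by only a few nucleotides and give the same feature layout.
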