Addgene plasmid #180449: pTCF48 HLA-A*11:01
Purpose: E. coli expression of soluble MHC protein
Depositing lab: John Altman. Depositing organization: Emory University.
Backbone
  Vector backbone: pET24a+
  Backbone manufacturer: Novagen
  Vector type: Bacterial Expression
Growth in bacteria
  Bacterial resistance: Kanamycin, 50 μg/mL
  Growth temperature: 37°C
  Growth strain: DH5alpha
  Copy number: Low Copy
Gene/Insert
  Gene/Insert name: HLA-A*11:01
  Species: H. sapiens (human)
  Mutation: Replacement of transmembrane domain with enzymatic biotinylation site
  Tag / fusion protein: BSP41 (C terminal on insert)
  Cloning method: Restriction Enzyme; 5′ cloning site Unknown (unknown if destroyed)
Terms and licenses: Academic/Nonprofit Terms; Industry Terms: Not Available to Industry
Depositor comments: https://www.ebi.ac.uk/ipd/imgt/hla/alleles/allele/?accession=HLA00043 provides allele sequence data. For detailed protocols of expression, purification and use to visualize antigen-specific T cells, please refer to Altman and Davis (2016) Curr. Protoc. Immunol. doi.org/10.1002/cpim.14. We recommend the E. coli BL21(DE3) strain for expression.
How to cite: pTCF48 HLA-A*11:01 was a gift from John Altman (Addgene plasmid # 180449 ; http://n2t.net/addgene:180449 ; RRID:Addgene_180449)
